>Addgene plasmid #40873 | pDEST40-Arl13b11 | addgene partial sequence | sequence record 55095 | BGH-rev 5'-TAGAAGGCACAGTCGAGG-3'
GATGACCGGTACGCGTAGAATCGAGACCGAGGAGAGGGTTAGGGATAGGCTTACCTTCGAACCGCGGGCC
CTCTAGATCAACCACTTTGTACAAGAAAGCTGGGTCGGCGCGCCCACCCTTTGAGATCGTGTCCTGAGCA
TCACCGTTAGGTCTCTGTCGCACAGCCAGGGGAGGCAGCGGCTTCCCATAGAAATCATTGTGACGTGTTT
CACCAAGAGGCTCAAGTTTTGGAAGTCTAGTGACTTTGGGGGTTCCCCAGCCAACAGGAGGGGGAGGTTG
GGGAGGCGTGGGACTCTTTGGAGTAGACTCGTCTGTATTGACTGGTTCTACCCGATGACTCCTTTTCATT
CTTAGTTTCTTGGTTTTCTTCTTACTGTTTTCCCCGGACTCTGACCCTCGCTGGTCCTGCTCATCCTCAC
TGTCCAGCTGCTGCGACAGTGCCTCCCTGTAACTGTCCACCACTCGCTCGTCAGGGTTTTGGAGGCAGCA
ATCTGCCTCACTCTGAGGCGCTGCTTGCTCTGGCTCCACTTTATGTTCTAGGAGACCAACATCACTGTCC
TTCTCCACGGTCTGCTTCTTTTTCTCTTTTTCCTGCTTCTTTTCATTCTCAATGATTACAGCTGCAATGG
GTTGGAAAGGATTCGCAAGAACTGGTCCTGAGTCAATCTCAGCCAGACCACTGGTCCCATCAAGTTCCGT
CTGCTCTCGTTCTCTTTCTTCCCTTAACTTCCGGACTCGTTCAGCCCTCTCACGTTTCTCTTGTTCCTCA
AGAGCTCGCTGTTCAGTTGTGTCTTTCTGGATGCGTTCACTTAAGGCATCAAAGTCCTTTGCAATGATAT
GCAGTAGCCAATAAAGCCCCTTTTTAATGGACTTGTCAATTTTCTTTCCATATCCCAAGACTGCTGAACA
AGGTTCGATCTGACACAGGCACTTGTGCTCGTTGACCAGCTTCTCCAGCGAG
