>Addgene plasmid #40873 | pDEST40-Arl13b11 | addgene partial sequence | sequence record 55466 | f1ori-R 5'-AGGGAAGAAAGCGAAAGGAG-3'
[65 nt withheld, positions 1-65]
GGGGATACCCCCTAGAGCCCCAGCTGGTTCTTTCCGCCTCAGAAGCCATAGAGCCCACCGCATCCCCAGC
ATGCCTGCTATTGTCTTCCCAATCCTCCCCCTTGCTGTCCTGCCCCACCCCACCCCCCAGAATAGAATGA
CACCTACTCAGACAATGCGATGCAATTTCCTCATTTTATTAGGAAAGGACAGTGGGAGTGGCACCTTCCA
GGGTCAAGGAAGGCACGGGGGAGGGGCAAACAACAGATGGCTGGCAACTAGAAGGCACAGTCGAGGCTGA
TCAGCGGGTTTAAACTCAATGGTGATGGTGATGATGACCGGTACGCGTAGAATCGAGACCGAGGAGAGGG
TTAGGGATAGGCTTACCTTCGAACCGCGGGCCCTCTAGATCAACCACTTTGTACAAGAAAGCTGGGTCGG
CGCGCCCACCCTTTGAGATCGTGTCCTGAGCATCACCGTTAGGTCTCTGTCGCACAGCCAGGGGAGGCAG
CGGCTTCCCATAGAAATCATTGTGACGTGTTTCACCAAGAGGCTCAAGTTTTGGAAGTCTAGTGACTTTG
GGGGTTCCCCAGCCAACAGGAGGGGGAGGTTGGGGAGGCGTGGGACTCTTTGGAGTAGACTCGTCTGTAT
TGACTGGTTCTACCCGATGACTCCTTTTCATTCTTAGTTTCTTGGTTTTCTTCTTACTGTTTTCCCCGGA
CTCTGACCCTCGCTGGTCCTGCTCATCCTCACTGTCCAGCTGCTGCGACAGTGCCTCCCTGTAACTGTCC
ACCACTCGCTCGTCAGGGTTTTGGAGGCAGCAATCTGCCTCACTCTGAGGCGCTGCTTGCTCTGGCTCCA
CTTTATGTTCTAGGAGACCAACATCACTGTCCTTCTCCACGGTCTGCTTCTTTTTCTCTTTT
