[The description below was written by a language model from this plasmid's Addgene catalogue record.]
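Description:
pDEST40-Arl13b11 is a mammalian expression plasmid built on the Invitrogen Gateway destination vector pcDNA-DEST40 (about 7.1 kb backbone, roughly 8.5 kb in total). It is maintained in E. coli as a high-copy plasmid under ampicillin selection. It also carries a neomycin resistance marker, so transfected mammalian cells can be selected with G418, for example to derive stable lines.

The insert is the full-length mouse Arl13b coding sequence (about 1.4 kb). Arl13b encodes an Arf-like small GTPase, and hnn is among the gene aliases listed in the record. The insert was moved by Gateway recombination from an entry clone lacking a stop codon. Because the stop codon was removed, translation reads through into the backbone-encoded C-terminal V5 epitope and polyhistidine tags. The resulting Arl13b-V5-His fusion can be detected with anti-V5 or anti-His antibodies or enriched by metal-affinity methods. Expression is driven by the strong constitutive CMV promoter. The listed sequencing primers (T7 promoter upstream, BGH reverse downstream) indicate that a T7 priming site and a BGH-derived sequence flank the insert, as is standard for this vector family.

No feature table accompanies the record, so finer details such as the recombination junctions and replication origins are not documented here. The associated publication concerns the role of Arl13b in ciliogenesis and in the dynamic localization of Sonic hedgehog signalling proteins. This suggests the construct is used to express tagged wild-type Arl13b in cultured mammalian cells for localization, rescue or biochemical experiments.
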