Addgene plasmid #40873: pDEST40-Arl13b11
Depositing lab: Tamara Caspary. Depositing organization: Emory University. Publication: Arl13b regulates ciliogenesis and the dynamic localization of Shh signaling proteins. Larkins CE, Aviles GD, East MP, Kahn RA, Caspary T. Mol Biol Cell. 2011 Dec;22(23):4694-703. Epub 2011 Oct 5. 10.1091/mbc.E10-12-0994 PubMed 21976698.
Backbone
  Vector backbone: pcDNA-DEST40
  Backbone manufacturer: Invitrogen
  Backbone size w/o insert (bp): 7100
  Total vector size (bp): 8500
  Vector type: Mammalian Expression
  Selectable markers: Neomycin (select with G418)
Growth in bacteria
  Bacterial resistance: Ampicillin, 100 μg/mL
  Growth temperature: 37°C
  Growth strain: Top10
  Copy number: High Copy
Gene/Insert
  Gene/Insert name: Arl13b
  Species: M. musculus (mouse)
  Insert size (bp): 1410
  Mutation: no stop codon
  Entrez Gene: Arl13b (a.k.a. A530097K21Rik, A930014M17Rik, Arl2l1, C530009C10Rik, hnn)
  Promoter: CMV
  Tag / fusion protein: V5 (C terminal on backbone); His (C terminal on backbone)
  Cloning method: Gateway Cloning
  Sequencing primers: 5′ T7 promoter; 3′ BGH reverse
Terms and licenses: Academic/Nonprofit Terms; Industry Terms: Not Available to Industry
Depositor comments: Full-length Arl13b without a stop codon (pENTR-Arl13b2) was Gateway cloned into pcDNA-DEST40.
How to cite: pDEST40-Arl13b11 was a gift from Tamara Caspary (Addgene plasmid # 40873 ; http://n2t.net/addgene:40873 ; RRID:Addgene_40873)
